>Addgene plasmid #74701 | pAN4023 | depositor full sequence | sequence record 141205 | Full plasmid
ATGAGGGAAGCGGTGATCGCCGAAGTATCGACTCAACTATCAGAGGTAGTTGGCGTCATCGAGCGCCATC
TCGAACCGACGTTGCTGGCCGTACATTTGTACGGCTCCGCAGTGGATGGCGGCCTGAAGCCACACAGTGA
TATTGATTTGCTGGTTACGGTGACCGTAAGGCTTGATGAAACAACGCGGCGAGCTTTGATCAACGACCTT
TTGGAAACTTCGGCTTCCCCTGGAGAGAGCGAGATTCTCCGCGCTGTAGAAGTCACCATTGTTGTGCACG
ACGACATCATTCCGTGGCGTTATCCAGCTAAGCGCGAACTGCAATTTGGAGAATGGCAGCGCAATGACAT
TCTTGCAGGTATCTTCGAGCCAGCCACGATCGACATTGATCTGGCTATCTTGCTGACAAAAGCAAGAGAA
CATAGCGTTGCCTTGGTAGGTCCAGCGGCGGAGGAACTCTTTGATCCGGTTCCTGAACAGGATCTATTTG
AGGCGCTAAATGAAACCTTAACGCTATGGAACTCGCCGCCCGACTGGGCTGGCGATGAGCGAAATGTAGT
GCTTACGTTGTCCCGCATTTGGTACAGCGCAGTAACCGGCAAAATCGCGCCGAAGGATGTCGCTGCCGAC
TGGGCAATGGAGCGCCTGCCGGCCCAGTATCAGCCCGTCATACTTGAAGCTAGACAGGCTTATCTTGGAC
AAGAAGAAGATCGCTTGGCCTCGCGCGCAGATCAGTTGGAAGAATTTGTCCACTACGTGAAAGGCGAGAT
CACCAAGGTAGTCGGCAAATAATACTAGCTCCGGCAAAAAAACGGGCAAGGTGTCACCACCCTGCCCTTT
TTCTTTAAAACCGAAAAGATTACTTCGCGTTTGCCACCTGACGTCTAAGAACTCGGTACCAAACCAATTA
TTGAAGACGCTGAAAAGCGTCTTTTTTTGTTTCGGTCCGCTTAATCCGCGTGATAGGTCTGATTCGTTAC
CAATTGACGGAATGAACGTTCATTCCGATAATGCTAGCCTGAAGCTGTCACCGGATGTGCTTTCCGGTCT
GATGAGTCCGTGAGGACGAAACAGCCTCTACAAATAATTTTGTTTAATACTAGAGAAAGAGGGGAAATAC
TAGATGGTGAGCAAGGGCGAGGAGCTGTTCACCGGGGTGGTGCCCATCCTGGTCGAGCTGGACGGCGACG
TAAACGGCCACAAGTTCAGCGTGTCCGGCGAGGGCGAGGGCGATGCCACCTACGGCAAGCTGACCCTGAA
GTTCATCTGCACCACAGGCAAGCTGCCCGTGCCCTGGCCCACCCTCGTGACCACCTTCGGCTACGGCCTG
CAATGCTTCGCCCGCTACCCCGACCACATGAAGCTGCACGACTTCTTCAAGTCCGCCATGCCCGAAGGCT
ACGTCCAGGAGCGCACCATCTTCTTCAAGGACGACGGCAACTACAAGACCCGCGCCGAGGTGAAGTTCGA
GGGCGACACCCTGGTGAACCGCATCGAGCTGAAGGGCATCGACTTCAAGGAGGACGGCAACATCCTGGGG
CACAAGCTGGAGTACAACTACAACAGCCACAACGTCTATATCATGGCCGACAAGCAGAAGAACGGCATCA
AGGTGAACTTCAAGATCCGCCACAACATCGAGGACGGCAGCGTGCAGCTCGCCGACCACTACCAGCAGAA
CACCCCAATCGGCGACGGCCCCGTGCTGCTGCCCGACAACCACTACCTTAGCTACCAGTCCGCCCTGAGC
AAAGACCCCAACGAGAAGCGCGATCACATGGTCCTGCTGGAGTTCGTGACCGCCGCCGGGATCACTCTCG
GCATGGACGAGCTGTACAAGTAACTCGGTACCAAATTCCAGAAAAGAGGCCTCCCGAAAGGGGGGCCTTT
TTTCGTTTTGGTCCGCTCACTCAAAGGCGGTAATACGGTTATCCACAGAATCAGGGGATAACGCAGGAAA
GAACATGTGAGCAAAAGGCCAGCAAAAGGCCAGGAACCGTAAAAACTGTCAGACCAAGTTTACGAGCTCG
CTTGGACTCCTGTTGATAGATCCAGTAATGACCTCAGAACTCCATCTGGATTTGTTCAGAACGCTCGGTT
GCCGCCGGGCGTTTTTTATTGGTGAGAATCCAAGCACTAGGGACAGTAAGACGGGTAAGCCTGTTGATGA
TACCGCTGCCTTACTGGGTGCATTAGCCAGTCTGAATGACCTGTCACGGGATAATCCGAAGTGGTCAGAC
TGGAAAATCAGAGGGCAGGAACTGCTGAACAGCAAAAAGTCAGATAGCACCACATAGCAGACCCGCCATA
AAACGCCCTGAGAAGCCCGTGACGGGCTTTTCTTGTATTATGGGTAGTTTCCTTGCATGAATCCATAAAA
GGCGCCTGTAGTGCCATTTACCCCCATTCACTGCCAGAGCCGTGAGCGCAGCGAACTGAATGTCACGAAA
AAGACAGCGACTCAGGTGCCTGATGGTCGGAGACAAAAGGAATATTCAGCGATTTGCCCGAGCTTGCGAG
GGTGCTACTTAAGCCTTTAGGGTTTTAAGGTCTGTTTTGTAGAGGAGCAAACAGCGTTTGCGACATCCTT
TTGTAATACTGCGGAACTGACTAAAGTAGTGAGTTATACACAGGGCTGGGATCTATTCTTTTTATCTTTT
TTTATTCTTTCTTTATTCTATAAATTATAACCACTTGAATATAAACAAAAAAAACACACAAAGGTCTAGC
GGAATTTACAGAGGGTCTAGCAGAATTTACAAGTTTTCCAGCAAAGGTCTAGCAGAATTTACAGATACCC
ACAACTCAAAGGAAAAGGACATGTAATTATCATTGACTAGCCCATCTCAATTGGTATAGTGATTAAAATC
ACCTAGACCAATTGAGATGTATGTCTGAATTAGTTGTTTTCAAAGCAAATGAACTAGCGATTAGTCGCTA
TGACTTAACGGAGCATGAAACCAAGCTAATTTTATGCTGTGTGGCACTACTCAACCCCACGATTGAAAAC
CCTACAAGGAAAGAACGGACGGTATCGTTCACTTATAACCAATACGCTCAGATGATGAACATCAGTAGGG
AAAATGCTTATGGTGTATTAGCTAAAGCAACCAGAGAGCTGATGACGAGAACTGTGGAAATCAGGAATCC
TTTGGTTAAAGGCTTTGAGATTTTCCAGTGGACAAACTATGCCAAGTTCTCAAGCGAAAAATTAGAATTA
GTTTTTAGTGAAGAGATATTGCCTTATCTTTTCCAGTTAAAAAAATTCATAAAATATAATCTGGAACATG
TTAAGTCTTTTGAAAACAAATACTCTATGAGGATTTATGAGTGGTTATTAAAAGAACTAACACAAAAGAA
AACTCACAAGGCAAATATAGAGATTAGCCTTGATGAATTTAAGTTCATGTTAATGCTTGAAAATAACTAC
CATGAGTTTAAAAGGCTTAACCAATGGGTTTTGAAACCAATAAGTAAAGATTTAAACACTTACAGCAATA
TGAAATTGGTGGTTGATAAGCGAGGCCGCCCGACTGATACGTTGATTTTCCAAGTTGAACTAGATAGACA
AATGGATCTCGTAACCGAACTTGAGAACAACCAGATAAAAATGAATGGTGACAAAATACCAACAACCATT
ACATCAGATTCCTACCTACGTAACGGACTAAGAAAAACACTACACGATGCTTTAACTGCAAAAATTCAGC
TCACCAGTTTTGAGGCAAAATTTTTGAGTGACATGCAAAGTAAGCATGATCTCAATGGTTCGTTCTCATG
GCTCACGCAAAAACAACGAACCACACTAGAGAACATACTGGCTAAATACGGAAGGATCTGAGGTTCTTAT
GGCTCTTGTATCTATCAGTGAAGCATCAAGACTAACAAACAAAAGTAGAACAACTGTTCACCGTTAGATA
TCAAAGGGAAAACTGTCCATATGCACAGATGAAAACGGTGTAAAAAAGATAGATACATCAGAGCTTTTAC
GAGTTTTTGGTGCATTTAAAGCTGTTCACCATGAACAGATCGACAATGTAACGATTATCAAAAAGGATCT
TCACCTAGATCCTTTTAAATTAAAAATGAAGCTTCGTTGTGTCTCAAAATCTCTGATGTTACATTGCACA
AGATAAAAATATATCATCATGAACAATAAAACTGTCTGCTTACATAAACAGTAATACAAGGGGTGTTTAC
TAGAGGTTGATCGGGCACGTAAGAGGTTCCAACTTTCACCATAATGAAATAAGATCACTACCGGGCGTAT
TTTTTGAGTTATCGAGATTTTCAGGAGCTAAGGAAGCTAAA
Features (pLannotate 1.2.2; 9 found; start..end, strand, type, name):
      1..792     +  CDS            SmR: aminoglycoside adenylyltransferase (Murphy, 1985); aadA; confers resistance to spectinomycin and streptomycin
    800..859     +  terminator     his operon terminator: This putative transcriptin terminator from the E. coli his operon has a 2-bp deletion introduced during synthesis. Its efficiency has not been determined.
   1025..1074    +  misc_RNA       sTRSV HHRz: hammerhead ribozyme from the tobacco ringspot virus satellite RNA (Khvorova et al., 2003)
   1124..1843    +  CDS            EYFP: enhanced YFP mammalian codon-optimized
   1905..1976    -  rep_origin     RSF ori (fragment): Plasmids containing the RSF 1030 origin of replication can be propagated in E. coli cells that contain additional plasmids with compatible origins.
   2035..2129    +  terminator     lambda t0 terminator: transcription terminator from phage lambda
   2621..2843    +  rep_origin     pSC101 ori: low-copy replication origin that requires the Rep101 protein
   2891..3841    +  CDS            Rep101: RepA protein needed for replication with the pSC101 origin; rep101
   4214..4311    +  promoter       cat promoter: promoter of the E. coli cat gene encoding chloramphenicol acetyltransferase
