[The description below was written by a language model from this plasmid's Addgene catalogue record and pLannotate feature annotations shown in this document.]
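Description:
pAN4023 is a low-copy bacterial expression plasmid of 4,311 bp, built on the pAN4020 backbone and intended for use in E. coli. It replicates from the pSC101 origin together with its cognate Rep101 (RepA) initiator protein, which accounts for the low copy number. Selection is by the aadA aminoglycoside adenylyltransferase gene, which confers streptomycin and spectinomycin resistance. In the circular map, an annotated cat promoter sits at the end of the numbered sequence immediately upstream of the aadA coding region, so it most likely drives the marker, and a his operon terminator follows the gene. A short fragment matching the RSF origin is also annotated between the reporter and a lambda t0 terminator, but it is only about 70 bp. It is probably a sequence remnant or incidental match rather than a functional replicon.

The roughly 950 bp insert is described as PBM3R1-YFP, an "output plasmid" from a genetic circuit design toolkit. The reporter cassette consists of the PBM3R1 promoter, a hammerhead ribozyme derived from tobacco ringspot virus satellite RNA, and an EYFP coding sequence. The promoter itself was not detected by the automated annotation, but it presumably lies in the unannotated stretch upstream of the ribozyme. By its name it would be the promoter controlled by the BM3R1 repressor. The self-cleaving ribozyme acts as an insulator, trimming the 5' untranslated region so that reporter translation is independent of the promoter context. In use, the plasmid reads out circuit state: yellow fluorescence reports the activity of this promoter, which would be set by a regulator supplied from a separate circuit plasmid carrying a compatible origin.
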