Addgene plasmid #74701: pAN4023
Purpose: Output plasmid: PBM3R1-YFP
Depositing lab: Christopher Voigt. Depositing organization: Massachusetts Institute of Technology. Publication: Genetic circuit design automation. Nielsen AA, Der BS, Shin J, Vaidyanathan P, Paralanov V, Strychalski EA, Ross D, Densmore D, Voigt CA. Science. 2016 Apr 1;352(6281):aac7341. doi: 10.1126/science.aac7341. PubMed 27034378.
Backbone
  Vector backbone: pAN4020
  Backbone manufacturer: Alec Nielsen
  Backbone size w/o insert (bp): 3359
  Total vector size (bp): 4311
  Vector type: Bacterial Expression
Growth in bacteria
  Bacterial resistance: Streptomycin, 50 μg/mL
  Growth temperature: 37°C
  Growth strain: DH5alpha
  Copy number: Low Copy
Gene/Insert
  Gene/Insert name: PBM3R1-YFP
  Species: E. coli
  Insert size (bp): 952
Terms and licenses: Academic/Nonprofit Terms; Industry Terms: Not Available to Industry
How to cite: pAN4023 was a gift from Christopher Voigt (Addgene plasmid # 74701 ; http://n2t.net/addgene:74701 ; RRID:Addgene_74701)
