>Addgene plasmid #74701 | pAN4023 | addgene partial sequence | sequence record 142675 | RNAde-BB-1F 5'-tgccacctgacgtctaagaa-3'
AGCGTCTTTTTTTGTTTCGGTCCGCTTAATCCGCGTGATAGGTCTGATTCGTTACCAATTGACGGAATGA
ACGTTCATTCCGATAATGCTAGCCTGAAGCTGTCACCGGATGTGCTTTCCGGTCTGATGAGTCCGTGAGG
ACGAAACAGCCTCTACAAATAATTTTGTTTAATACTAGAGAAAGAGGGGAAATACTAGATGGTGAGCAAG
GGCGAGGAGCTGTTCACCGGGGTGGTGCCCATCCTGGTCGAGCTGGACGGCGACGTAAACGGCCACAAGT
TCAGCGTGTCCGGCGAGGGCGAGGGCGATGCCACCTACGGCAAGCTGACCCTGAAGTTCATCTGCACCAC
AGGCAAGCTGCCCGTGCCCTGGCCCACCCTCGTGACCACCTTCGGCTACGGCCTGCAATGCTTCGCCCGC
TACCCCGACCACATGAAGCTGCACGACTTCTTCAAGTCCGCCATGCCCGAAGGCTACGTCCAGGAGCGCA
CCATCTTCTTCAAGGACGACGGCAACTACAAGACCCGCGCCGAGGTGAAGTTCGAGGGCGACACCCTGGT
GAACCGCATCGAGCTGAAGGGCATCGACTTCAAGGAGGACGGCAACATCCTGGGGCACAAGCTGGAGTAC
AACTACAACAGCCACAACGTCTATATCATGGCCGACAAGCAGAAGAACGGCATCAAGGTGAACTTCAAGA
TCCGCCACAACATCGAGGACGGCAGCGTGCAGCTCGCCGACCACTACCAGCAGAACACCCCAATCGGCGA
CGGCCC
