>Addgene plasmid #74701 | pAN4023 | addgene partial sequence | sequence record 142741 | RNAde-BB-2R 5'-attaccgcctttgagtgagc -3'
GGCCCCCCTTTCGGGAGGCCTCTTTTCTGGAATTTGGTACCGAGTTACTTGTACAGCTCGTCCATGCCGA
GAGTGATCCCGGCGGCGGTCACGAACTCCAGCAGGACCATGTGATCGCGCTTCTCGTTGGGGTCTTTGCT
CAGGGCGGACTGGTAGCTAAGGTAGTGGTTGTCGGGCAGCAGCACGGGGCCGTCGCCGATTGGGGTGTTC
TGCTGGTAGTGGTCGGCGAGCTGCACGCTGCCGTCCTCGATGTTGTGGCGGATCTTGAAGTTCACCTTGA
TGCCGTTCTTCTGCTTGTCGGCCATGATATAGACGTTGTGGCTGTTGTAGTTGTACTCCAGCTTGTGCCC
CAGGATGTTGCCGTCCTCCTTGAAGTCGATGCCCTTCAGCTCGATGCGGTTCACCAGGGTGTCGCCCTCG
AACTTCACCTCGGCGCGGGTCTTGTAGTTGCCGTCGTCCTTGAAGAAGATGGTGCGCTCCTGGACGTAGC
CTTCGGGCATGGCGGACTTGAAGAAGTCGTGCAGCTTCATGTGGTCGGGGTAGCGGGCGAAGCATTGCAG
GCCGTAGCCGAAGGTGGTCACGAGGGTGGGCCAGGGCACGGGCAGCTTGCCTGTGGTGCAGATGAACTTC
AGGGTCAGCTTGCCGTAGGTGGCATCGCCCTCGCCCTCGCCGGACACGCTGAACTTGTGGCCGTTTACGT
CGCCGTCCAGCTCGACCAGGATGGGCACCACCCCGGTGAACAGCTCCTCGCCCTTGCTCACCATCTAGTA
TTTCCC
